Addgene plasmid #60390: pRS426-TUB1-internal6xHis
Purpose: Expression of yeast alpha tubulin (TUB1) - internal 6xHis using a GAL promoter
Depositing lab: Ron Vale. Depositing organization: University of California, San Francisco (UCSF). Publication: Regulation of microtubule motors by tubulin isotypes and post-translational modifications. Sirajuddin M, Rice LM, Vale RD. Nat Cell Biol. 2014 Apr;16(4):335-44. doi: 10.1038/ncb2920. Epub 2014 Mar 16. PubMed 24633327.
Backbone
  Vector backbone: pRS426
  Vector type: Yeast Expression
  Selectable markers: URA marker for yeast
Growth in bacteria
  Bacterial resistance: Ampicillin, 100 μg/mL
  Growth temperature: 37°C
  Growth strain: Top10
  Copy number: High Copy
Gene/Insert
  Gene/Insert name: TUB1 (alt name: Yeast alpha Tubulin)
  Species: S. cerevisiae (budding yeast)
  Insert size (bp): 1500
  Mutation: internal 6xHis (see supplement figure 4)
  Entrez Gene: TUB1 (a.k.a. YML085C)
  Promoter: GAL
  Cloning method: Restriction Enzyme; 5′ cloning site BamHI (not destroyed); 3′ cloning site XhoI (not destroyed)
  Sequencing primers: 5′ aacgtcaaggagaaaaaacc; 3′ gggagggcgtgaatgtaagc
Terms and licenses: Academic/Nonprofit Terms; Industry Terms: Not Available to Industry
How to cite: pRS426-TUB1-internal6xHis was a gift from Ron Vale (Addgene plasmid # 60390 ; http://n2t.net/addgene:60390 ; RRID:Addgene_60390)
