[The description below was written by a language model from this plasmid's Addgene catalogue record.]
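Description:
pRS426-TUB1-internal6xHis is a yeast expression plasmid built on the pRS426 backbone, an E. coli–S. cerevisiae shuttle vector. pRS426 is a standard episomal vector of the pRS series that is maintained in yeast through a 2μ origin at multiple copies per cell. Here, selection in yeast relies on a URA marker that complements uracil auxotrophy. In bacteria the plasmid is propagated at high copy number under ampicillin selection.

The insert is TUB1, the budding yeast gene encoding alpha tubulin, recorded as about 1.5 kb and cloned between BamHI and XhoI sites that both remain intact. Transcription is driven by a GAL promoter, so expression is induced by galactose and kept low in glucose, which suits a protein whose overproduction can be harmful to cells. The record does not say which GAL promoter is used. The coding sequence carries a six-histidine tag placed internally rather than at either terminus. The exact insertion position is not given in the record, which refers to a supplementary figure of the associated publication. The record does not give a reason for the internal placement. One plausible motive is that it leaves the tubulin ends unmodified, notably the C-terminal tail that interacts with motors and carries many modifications.

The record states only that the plasmid is for GAL-driven expression of internally His-tagged yeast alpha tubulin. The associated study concerns how tubulin isotypes and post-translational modifications regulate microtubule motors. This suggests the construct is used to overproduce tubulin in yeast and purify it by metal affinity, presumably alongside a beta tubulin partner that this record does not describe. No feature table was provided, so other elements cannot be confirmed.
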