>Addgene plasmid #60390 | pRS426-TUB1-internal6xHis | addgene partial sequence | sequence record 98560 | M13-F20 5'-TGTAAAACGACGGCCAGT-3'
GGGTACCGGCCGCAAATTAAAGCCTTCGAGCGTCCCAAAACCTTCTCAAGCAAGGTTTTCAGTATAATGT
TACATGCGTACACGCGTCTGTACAGAAAAAAAAGAAAAATTTGAAATATAAATAACGTTCTTAATACTAA
CATAACTATAAAAAAATAAATAGGGACCTAGACTTCAGGTTGTCTAACTCCTTCCTTTTCGGTTAGAGCG
GATGTGGGGGGAGGGCGTGAATGTAAGCGTGACATAACTAATTACATGACTCGAGTTAAAATTCCTCTTC
CTCAGCGTATGAGTCGGCACCCACTTCGATGTAATCTCTTTCTAAAGCAGCCAAATCTTCTCTAGCTTCG
GTGAATTCACCTTCTTCCATACCTTCACCGACATACCAGTGGACGAAAGCACGTTTGGCATACATTAAAT
CGAATTTTCTATCGATTCTCTTCCAAGCCTCAGCAATGGATGTGGTATTTGACAACATACAGACGGCCCT
ATCCACAGTGGCCAATTGTGAGTTTGGTGTGGCAGTTGGAGGTTCGTAGCAAATACCGATCTTGAAACCA
GTTGGACACCAATCAACCAATTGGACGGTCTTCTTGTTTTTCACCTGCTCGACAGCTCTTTGAACATCTC
TTGTTACCACATCACCCCTGTATAACAGACAAGTAGCCATGTATTTACCATCTCTTGGATCACACTTGAC
CATCTGGTTACCAGGTTCAAAACAAGCGTTTGTAATTTCTGACACAGAGTTGGACTCATGGAATG
