>Addgene plasmid #60390 | pRS426-TUB1-internal6xHis | addgene partial sequence | sequence record 98561 | M13-Rev 5'-CAGGAAACAGCTATGACC-3'
GCTGGAGCTCTAGTACGGATTAGAAGCCGCCGAGCGGGTGAAGCCCTCCGAAGGAAGACTCTCCTCCGTG
CGTCCTCGTCTTCACCGGTCGCGTTCCTGAAACGCAGATGTGCCTCGCGCCGCACTGCTCCGAACAATAA
AGATTCTACAATACTAGCTTTTATGGTTATGAAGAGGAAAAATTGGCAGTAACCTGGCCCCACAAACCTT
CAAATGAACGAATCAAATTAACAACCATAGGATGATAATGCGATTAGTTTTTTAGCCTTATTTCTGGGGT
AATTAATCAGCGAAGCGATGATTTTTGATCTATTAACAGATATATAAATGCAAAAACTGCATAACCACTT
TAACTAATACTTTCAACATTTTCGGTTTGTATTACTTCTTATTCAAATGTAATAAAAGTATCAACAAAAA
ATTGTTAATATACCTCTATACTTTAACGTCAAGGAGAAAAAACCCCGGATTCTAGAACTAGTGGATCCAA
AATGAGAGAAGTTATTAGTATTAATGGTATGTTCGATTTGCCCGTCCAGGCTAGATCTTTTTTTTGTTAG
TTCATTTTGGCGTTTCATCTTTCATTACTAACTTCAACGCAAAATTTTTTTTTTTTTGATTTCTCTTTAC
AGTCGGTCAAGCTGGTTGTCAGATTGGTAATGCCTGTTGGGAATTATATTCCCTTGAGCACGGTATTAAG
CCGGATGGACATCTAGAAGATGGCCTTTCAAAGCCGCATCATCACCATCATCACAA
