>Addgene plasmid #60390 | pRS426-TUB1-internal6xHis | addgene partial sequence | sequence record 99525 | GAL1 5'-AATATACCTCTATACTTTAACGTC-3'
TGAGAGAAGTTATTAGTATTAATGGTATGTTCGATTTGCCCGTCCAGGCTAGATCTTTTTTTTGTTAGTT
CATTTTGGCGTTTCATCTTTCATTACTAACTTCAACGCAAAATTTTTTTTTTTTTGATTTCTCTTTACAG
TCGGTCAAGCTGGTTGTCAGATTGGTAATGCCTGTTGGGAATTATATTCCCTTGAGCACGGTATTAAGCC
GGATGGACATCTAGAAGATGGCCTTTCAAAGCCGCATCATCACCATCATCACAAGGGAGGAGAAGAGGGT
TTCTCCACGTTTTTCCATGAAACCGGCTACGGTAAGTTCGTTCCAAGGGCTATTTACGTGGATTTAGAGC
CCAACGTTATTGACGAAGTCCGTAACGGTCCTTACAAGGACTTGTTCCATCCAGAACAGTTGATCAGTGG
TAAGGAGGACGCGGCTAATAATTATGCAAGAGGCCATTACACCGTTGGTAGAGAAATTTTGGGCGATGTT
CTGGATAGGATTAGAAAACTGGCAGACCAATGTGATGGGTTACAAGGGTTCTTGTTTACCCATTCTCTTG
GTGGTGGTACTGGTTCCGGTCTAGGGTCCTTACTGTTGGAAGAACTATCCGCTGAATACGGTAAGAAATC
CAAGCTGGAATTTGCCGTATACCCTGCTCCACAAGTGTCTACTTCTGTGGTTGAGCCTTACAACACAGTT
TTAACTACACATACTACATTGGAACATGCAGATTGTACTTTCATGGTCGATAATGAGGCTATTTACGACA
TGTGCAAAAGAAACTTGGATATCCCAAGACCAAGCTTTGCAAACTTAAACAACCTAATTGCTCAAGTGGT
ATCATCTGTTACAGCATCATTGAGATTCGAC
